Addgene plasmid #79713: MK01_HUMAN_D0
Purpose: This plasmid encodes the kinase domain of MK01. Intended for co-expression with Lambda Phosphatase that accompanies this set to enhance bacterial kinase expression.
Depositing lab: John Chodera & Nicholas Levinson & Markus Seeliger. Depositing organization: Memorial Sloan-Kettering Cancer Center. Publication: An open library of human kinase domain constructs for automated bacterial expression. Albanese SK, Parton DL, Isik M, Rodriguez-Laureano L, Hanson SM, Behr JM, Gradia S, Jeans C, Levinson NM, Seeliger MA, Chodera JD. Biochemistry. 2018 Jul 13. doi: 10.1021/acs.biochem.7b01081. PubMed 30004690.
Backbone
  Vector backbone: pET His10 TEV LIC cloning vector (2B-T-10)
  Backbone manufacturer: Scott Gradia (Addgene plasmid # 78173)
  Vector type: Bacterial Expression
Growth in bacteria
  Bacterial resistance: Ampicillin, 100 μg/mL
  Growth temperature: 37°C
  Growth strain: DH5alpha
  Copy number: Low Copy
Gene/Insert
  Gene/Insert name: MK01 (alt name: MAPK1)
  Species: H. sapiens (human)
  Entrez Gene: MAPK1 (a.k.a. ERK, ERK-2, ERK2, ERT1, MAPK2, NS13, P42MAPK, PRKM1, PRKM2, p38, p40, p41, p41mapk, p42-MAPK)
  Promoter: T7
  Tag / fusion protein: His10-TEV (N terminal on backbone)
  Cloning method: Ligation Independent Cloning
  Sequencing primers: 5′ T7; 3′ T7 reverse
Terms and licenses: Academic/Nonprofit Terms; Industry Terms: Not Available to Industry
Depositor comments: This plasmid was generated as part of an open library of human kinase domain constructs for automated bacterial expression. The work can be found here doi: http://dx.doi.org/10.1101/038711 The lambda phosphatase expression vector can be found at https://www.addgene.org/79748/ The YopH Phosphatase expression vector can be found at https://www.addgene.org/79749/
How to cite: MK01_HUMAN_D0 was a gift from John Chodera & Nicholas Levinson & Markus Seeliger (Addgene plasmid # 79713 ; http://n2t.net/addgene:79713 ; RRID:Addgene_79713)
