[The description below was written by a language model from this plasmid's Addgene catalogue record.]
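Description:
MK01_HUMAN_D0 is a bacterial expression plasmid carrying the kinase domain of human MAPK1 (also known as ERK2 or MK01), built in the pET His10 TEV LIC cloning vector (2B-T-10). It is propagated in E. coli under ampicillin selection and is recorded as a low-copy plasmid. The catalogue entry does not list the origin of replication or other backbone features individually, and no feature table is available, so the exact residue boundaries of the kinase domain fragment are not stated.

The insert was introduced by ligation-independent cloning downstream of a T7 promoter, so expression depends on a host strain that supplies T7 RNA polymerase. The backbone contributes an N-terminal tag consisting of ten histidines followed by a TEV protease recognition site. This arrangement allows the fusion protein to be captured by immobilised metal affinity chromatography, after which the tag can be cleaved off with TEV protease to leave a near-native kinase domain.

The construct belongs to an open library of human kinase domain constructs designed for automated bacterial expression. It is intended to be co-expressed with a Lambda phosphatase plasmid from the same set, and a YopH phosphatase expression vector is also noted as a companion. According to the record, phosphatase co-expression enhances bacterial kinase expression; more generally, this strategy is thought to work by counteracting kinase activity that can be toxic to the host, and it tends to yield dephosphorylated protein. Typical uses would be producing recombinant ERK2 kinase domain for biochemical, biophysical or structural studies.
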