>Addgene plasmid #79713 | MK01_HUMAN_D0 | depositor partial sequence | sequence record 149035 | Sequence of gene (MK01_HUMAN) inserted into backbone.
ATGGCGGCGGCGGCGGCGGCGGGCGCGGGCCCGGAGATGGTCCGCGGGCAGGTGTTCGACGTGGGGCCGC
GCTACACCAACCTCTCGTACATCGGCGAGGGCGCCTACGGCATGGTGTGCTCTGCTTATGATAATGTCAA
CAAAGTTCGAGTAGCTATCAAGAAAATCAGCCCCTTTGAGCACCAGACCTACTGCCAGAGAACCCTGAGG
GAGATAAAAATCTTACTGCGCTTCAGACATGAGAACATCATTGGAATCAATGACATTATTCGAGCACCAA
CCATCGAGCAAATGAAAGATGTATATATAGTACAGGACCTCATGGAAACAGATCTTTACAAGCTCTTGAA
GACACAACACCTCAGCAATGACCATATCTGCTATTTTCTCTACCAGATCCTCAGAGGGTTAAAATATATC
CATTCAGCTAACGTTCTGCACCGTGACCTCAAGCCTTCCAACCTGCTGCTCAACACCACCTGTGATCTCA
AGATCTGTGACTTTGGCCTGGCCCGTGTTGCAGATCCAGACCATGATCACACAGGGTTCCTGACAGAATA
TGTGGCCACACGTTGGTACAGGGCTCCAGAAATTATGTTGAATTCCAAGGGCTACACCAAGTCCATTGAT
ATTTGGTCTGTAGGCTGCATTCTGGCAGAAATGCTTTCTAACAGGCCCATCTTTCCAGGGAAGCATTATC
TTGACCAGCTGAACCACATTTTGGGTATTCTTGGATCCCCATCACAAGAAGACCTGAATTGTATAATAAA
TTTAAAAGCTAGGAACTATTTGCTTTCTCTTCCACACAAAAATAAGGTGCCATGGAACAGGCTGTTCCCA
AATGCTGACTCCAAAGCTCTGGACTTATTGGACAAAATGTTGACATTCAACCCACACAAGAGGATTGAAG
TAGAACAGGCTCTGGCCCACCCATATCTGGAGCAGTATTACGACCCGAGTGACGAGCCCATCGCCGAAGC
ACCATTCAAGTTCGACATGGAATTGGATGACTTGCCTAAGGAAAAGCTCAAAGAACTAATTTTTGAAGAG
ACTGCTAGATTCCAGCCAGGATACAGATCT
