>Addgene plasmid #79713 | MK01_HUMAN_D0 | addgene partial sequence | sequence record 156083 | T7 5'-TAATACGACTCACTATAGGG-3'
ATTAAGCGGCCGCCCTGCAGGACTCGAGTTCTAGAAATAATTTTGTTTAACTTTAAGAAGGAGATATACA
TATGAAATCTTCTCACCATCACCATCACCATCACCATCACCATGAAAACCTGTACTTCCAATCCAATGCA
ATGGCGGCGGCGGCGGCGGCGGGCGCGGGCCCGGAGATGGTCCGCGGGCAGGTGTTCGACGTGGGGCCGC
GCTACACCAACCTCTCGTACATCGGCGAGGGCGCCTACGGCATGGTGTGCTCTGCTTATGATAATGTCAA
CAAAGTTCGAGTAGCTATCAAGAAAATCAGCCCCTTTGAGCACCAGACCTACTGCCAGAGAACCCTGAGG
GAGATAAAAATCTTACTGCGCTTCAGACATGAGAACATCATTGGAATCAATGACATTATTCGAGCACCAA
CCATCGAGCAAATGAAAGATGTATATATAGTACAGGACCTCATGGAAACAGATCTTTACAAGCTCTTGAA
GACACAACACCTCAGCAATGACCATATCTGCTATTTTCTCTACCAGATCCTCAGAGGGTTAAAATATATC
CATTCAGCTAACGTTCTGCACCGTGACCTCAAGCCTTCCAACCTGCTGCTCAACACCACCTGTGATCTCA
AGATCTGTGACTTTGGCCTGGCCCGTGTTGCAGATCCAGACCATGATCACACAGGGTTCCTGACAGAATA
TGTGGCCACACGTTGGTACAGGGCTCCAGAAATTATGTTGAATTCCAAGGGCTACACCAAGTCCATTGAT
ATTTGGTCTGTAGGCTGCATTCTGGCAGAAATGCTTTCTAACAGGCCCATCTTTCCAGG
