>Addgene plasmid #79713 | MK01_HUMAN_D0 | addgene partial sequence | sequence record 156084 | T7term 5'-GCTAGTTATTGCTCAGCGG-3'
TTAGCAGCCGGATCAGCGCGCACGCGTGGTACCGGCCGGCCACCAGGTGGCGCGCCGCGATCGCGGATCC
GTTATCCACTTCCAATGTTATTAAGATCTGTATCCTGGCTGGAATCTAGCAGTCTCTTCAAAAATTAGTT
CTTTGAGCTTTTCCTTAGGCAAGTCATCCAATTCCATGTCGAACTTGAATGGTGCTTCGGCGATGGGCTC
GTCACTCGGGTCGTAATACTGCTCCAGATATGGGTGGGCCAGAGCCTGTTCTACTTCAATCCTCTTGTGT
GGGTTGAATGTCAACATTTTGTCCAATAAGTCCAGAGCTTTGGAGTCAGCATTTGGGAACAGCCTGTTCC
ATGGCACCTTATTTTTGTGTGGAAGAGAAAGCAAATAGTTCCTAGCTTTTAAATTTATTATACAATTCAG
GTCTTCTTGTGATGGGGATCCAAGAATACCCAAAATGTGGTTCAGCTGGTCAAGATAATGCTTCCCTGGA
AAGATGGGCCTGTTAGAAAGCATTTCTGCCAGAATGCAGCCTACAGACCAAATATCAATGGACTTGGTGT
AGCCCTTGGAATTCAACATAATTTCTGGAGCCCTGTACCAACGTGTGGCCACATATTCTGTCAGGAACCC
TGTGTGATCATGGTCTGGATCTGCAACACGGGCCAGGCCAAAGTCACAGATCTTGAGATCACAGGTGGTG
TTGAGCAGCAGGTTGGAAGGCTTGAGGTCACGGTGCAGAACGTTAGCTGAATGGATATATTTTAACCCTC
TGAGGATCTGGTAGAGAAAATAGCAGATATGGTCATTGCTGAGGTGTTGTGTCTTCAAGAGCTTGTAAAG
ATCTGTTTC
